>Addgene plasmid #223406 | pYPQAT34 | addgene full sequence | sequence record 454165 | Addgene NGS Result
AAGGAAAGGCTATCGTTCAAGATGCCTCTGCCGACAGTGGTCCCAAAGATGGACCCCCACCCACGAGGAG
CATCGTGGAAAAAGAAGACGTTCCAACCACGTCTTCAAAGCAAGTGGATTGATGTGATATCTCCACTGAC
GTAAGGGATGACGCACAATCCCACTATCCTTCGCAAGACCCTTCCTCTATATAAGGAAGTTCATTTCATT
TGGAGAGGACACGCTGAAATCACCAGTCTCTCTCTACAAATCTATCTCTCTCGAGCTTTCGCAGATCCGG
GGGGCAATGAGATATGAAAAAGCCTGAACTCACCGCGACGTCTGTCGAGAAGTTTCTGATCGAAAAGTTC
GACAGCGTCTCCGACCTGATGCAGCTCTCGGAGGGCGAAGAATCTCGTGCTTTCAGCTTCGATGTAGGAG
GGCGTGGATATGTCCTGCGGGTAAATAGCTGCGCCGATGGTTTCTACAAAGATCGTTATGTTTATCGGCA
CTTTGCATCGGCCGCGCTCCCGATTCCGGAAGTGCTTGACATTGGGGAGTTTAGCGAGAGCCTGACCTAT
TGCATCTCCCGCCGTTCACAGGGTGTCACGTTGCAAGACCTGCCTGAAACCGAACTGCCCGCTGTTCTAC
AACCGGTCGCGGAGGCTATGGATGCGATCGCTGCGGCCGATCTTAGCCAGACGAGCGGGTTCGGCCCATT
CGGACCGCAAGGAATCGGTCAATACACTACATGGCGTGATTTCATATGCGCGATTGCTGATCCCCATGTG
TATCACTGGCAAACTGTGATGGACGACACCGTCAGTGCGTCCGTCGCGCAGGCTCTCGATGAGCTGATGC
TTTGGGCCGAGGACTGCCCCGAAGTCCGGCACCTCGTGCACGCGGATTTCGGCTCCAACAATGTCCTGAC
GGACAATGGCCGCATAACAGCGGTCATTGACTGGAGCGAGGCGATGTTCGGGGATTCCCAATACGAGGTC
GCCAACATCTTCTTCTGGAGGCCGTGGTTGGCTTGTATGGAGCAGCAGACGCGCTACTTCGAGCGGAGGC
ATCCGGAGCTTGCAGGATCGCCACGACTCCGGGCGTATATGCTCCGCATTGGTCTTGACCAACTCTATCA
GAGCTTGGTTGACGGCAATTTCGATGATGCAGCTTGGGCGCAGGGTCGATGCGACGCAATCGTCCGATCC
GGAGCCGGGACTGTCGGGCGTACACAAATCGCCCGCAGAAGCGCGGCCGTCTGGACCGATGGCTGTGTAG
AAGTACTCGCCGATAGTGGAAACCGACGCCCCAGCACTCGTCCGAGGGCAAAGAAATAGAGTAGATGCCG
ACCGGGATCTGTCGATCGACAAGCTCGAGTTTCTCCATAATAATGTGTGAGTAGTTCCCAGATAAGGGAA
TTAGGGTTCCTATAGGGTTTCGCTCATGTGTTGAGCATATAAGAAACCCTTAGTATGTATTTGTATTTGT
AAAATACTTCTATCAATAAAATTTCTAATTCCTAAAACCAAAATCCAGTACTAAAATCCAGATCCCCCGA
ATTAATTCGGCGTTAATTCAGTACATTAAAAACGTCCGCAATGTGTTATTAAGTTGTCTAAGCGTCAATT
TGTTTACACCACAATATATCCTGCCACCAGCCAGCCAACAGCTCCCCGACCGGCAGCTCGGCACAAAATC
ACCACTCGATACAGGCAGCCCATCAGTCCGGGACGGCGTCAGCGGGAGAGCCGTTGTAAGGCGGCAGACT
TTGCTCATGTTACCGATGCTATTCGGAAGAACGGCAACTAAGCTGCCGGGTTTGAAACACGGATGATCTC
GCGGAGGGTAGCATGTTGATTGTAACGATGACAGAGCGTTGCTGCCTGTGATCACCGCGGTTTCAAAATC
GGCTCCGTCGATACTATGTTATACGCCAACTTTGAAAACAACTTTGAAAAAGCTGTTTTCTGGTATTTAA
GGTTTTAGAATGCAAGGAACAGTGAATTGGAGTTCGTCTTGTTATAATTAGGGAAGGTGCGAACAAGTCC
CTGATATGAGATCATGTTTGTCATCTGGAGCCATAGAACAGGGTTCATC
[978 nt withheld, positions 2080-3057]
TAAAAACTGGGGATAACGCCTTAAATGGCGAAGAAACGGTCTAAATAGGCTGATTCAAGGCATTTACGGG
AGAAAAAATCGGCTCAAACATGAAGAAATGAAATGACTGAGTCAGCCGAGAAGAATTTCCCCGCTTATTC
GCACCTTCCTTAGCTTCTTGGGGTATCTTTAAATACTGTAGAAAAGAGGAAGGAAATAATAAATGGCTAA
AATGAGAATATCACCGGAATTGAAAAAACTGATCGAAAAATACCGCTGCGTAAAAGATACGGAAGGAATG
TCTCCTGCTAAGGTATATAAGCTGGTGGGAGAAAATGAAAACCTATATTTAAAAATGACGGACAGCCGGT
ATAAAGGGACCACCTATGATGTGGAACGGGAAAAGGACATGATGCTATGGCTGGAAGGAAAGCTGCCTGT
TCCAAAGGTCCTGCACTTTGAACGGCATGATGGCTGGAGCAATCTGCTCATGAGTGAGGCCGATGGCGTC
CTTTGCTCGGAAGAGTATGAAGATGAACAAAGCCCTGAAAAGATTATCGAGCTGTATGCGGAGTGCATCA
GGCTCTTTCACTCCATCGACATATCGGATTGTCCCTATACGAATAGCTTAGACAGCCGCTTAGCCGAATT
GGATTACTTACTGAATAACGATCTGGCCGATGTGGATTGCGAAAACTGGGAAGAAGACACTCCATTTAAA
GATCCGCGCGAGCTGTATGATTTTTTAAAGACGGAAAAGCCCGAAGAGGAACTTGTCTTTTCCCACGGCG
ACCTGGGAGACAGCAACATCTTTGTGAAAGATGGCAAAGTAAGTGGCTTTATTGATCTTGGGAGAAGCGG
CAGGGCGGACAAGTGGTATGACATTGCCTTCTGCGTCCGGTCGATCAGGGAGGATATCGGGGAAGAACAG
TATGTCGAGCTATTTTTTGACTTACTGGGGATCAAGCCTGATTGGGAGAAAATAAAATATTATATTTTAC
TGGATGAATTGTTTTAGTACCTAGAATGCATGACCAAAATCCCTTAACGTGAGTTTTCGTTCCACTGAGC
GTCAGACCCCGTAGAAAAGATCAAAGGATCTTCTTGAGATCCTTTTTTTCTGCGCGTAATCTGCTGCTTG
CAAACAAAAAAACCACCGCTACCAGCGGTGGTTTGTTTGCCGGATCAAGAGCTACCAACTCTTTTTCCGA
AGGTAACTGGCTTCAGCAGAGCGCAGATACCAAATACTGTCCTTCTAGTGTAGCCGTAGTTAGGCCACCA
CTTCAAGAACTCTGTAGCACCGCCTACATACCTCGCTCTGCTAATCCTGTTACCAGTGGCTGCTGCCAGT
GGCGATAAGTCGTGTCTTACCGGGTTGGACTCAAGACGATAGTTACCGGATAAGGCGCAGCGGTCGGGCT
GAACGGGGGGTTCGTGCACACAGCCCAGCTTGGAGCGAACGACCTACACCGAACTGAGATACCTACAGCG
TGAGCTATGAGAAAGCGCCACGCTTCCCGAAGGGAGAAAGGCGGACAGGTATCCGGTAAGCGGCAGGGTC
GGAACAGGAGAGCGCACGAGGGAGCTTCCAGGGGGAAACGCCTGGTATCTTTATAGTCCTGTCGGGTTTC
GCCACCTCTGACTTGAGCGTCGATTTTTGTGATGCTCGTCAGGGGGGCGGAGCCTATGGAAAAACGCCAG
CAACGCGGCCTTTTTACGGTTCCTGGCCTTTTGCTGGCCTTTTGCTCACATGTTCTTTCCTGCGTTATCC
CCTGATTCTGTGGATAACCGTATTACCGCCTTTGAGTGAGCTGATACCGCTCGCCGCAGCCGAACGACCG
AGCGCAGCGAGTCAGTGAGCGAGGAAGCGGAAGAGCGCCTGATGCGGTATTTTCTCCTTACGCATCTGTG
CGGTATTTCACACCGCATATGGTGCACTCTCAGTACAATCTGCTCTGATGCCGCATAGTTAAGCCAGTAT
ACACTCCGCTATCGCTACGTGACTGGGTCATGGCTGCGCCCCGACACCCGCCAACACCCGCTGACGCGCC
CTGACGGGCTTGTCTGCTCCCGGCATCCGCTTACAGACAAGCTGTGACCGTCTCCGGGAGCTGCATGTGT
CAGAGGTTTTCACCGTCATCACCGAAACGCGCGAGGCAGGGTGCCTTGATGTGGGCGCCGGCGGTCGAGT
GGCGACGGCGCGGCTTGTCCGCGCCCTGGTAGATTGCCTGGCCGTAGGCCAGCCATTTTTGAGCGGCCAG
CGGCCGCGATAGGCCGACGCGAAGCGGCGGGGCGTAGGGAGCGCAGCGACCGAAGGGTAGGCGCTTTTTG
CAGCTCTTCGGCTGTGCGCTGGCCAGACAGTTATGCACAGGCCAGGCGGGTTTTAAGAGTTTTAATAAGT
TTTAAAGAGTTTTAGGCGGAAAAATCGCCTTTTTTCTCTTTTATATCAGTCACTTACATGTGTGACCGGT
TCCCAATGTACGGCTTTGGGTTCCCAATGTACGGGTTCCGGTTCCCAATGTACGGCTTTGGGTTCCCAAT
GTACGTGCTATCCACAGGAAACAGACCTTTTCGACCTTTTTCCCCTGCTAGGGCAATTTGCCCTAGCATC
TGCTCCGTACATTAGGAACCGGCGGATGCTTCGCCCTCGATCAGGTTGCGGTAGCGCATGACTAGGATCG
GGCCAGCCTGCCCCGCCTCCTCCTTCAAATCGTACTCCGGCAGGTCATTTGACCCGATCAGCTTGCGCAC
GGTGAAACAGAACTTCTTGAACTCTCCGGCGCTGCCACTGCGTTCGTAGATCGTCTTGAACAACCATCTG
GCTTCTGCCTTGCCTGCGGCGCGGCGTGCCAGGCGGTAGAGAAAACGGCCGATGCCGGGATCGATCAAAA
AGTAATCGGGGTGAACCGTCAGCACGTCCGGGTTCTTGCCTTCTGTGATCTCGCGGTACATCCAATCAGC
TAGCTCGATCTCGATGTACTCCGGCCGCCCGGTTTCGCTCTTTACGATCTTGTAGCGGCTAATCAAGGCT
TCACCCTCGGATACCGTCACCAGGCGGCCGTTCTTGGCCTTCTTCGTACGCTGCATGGCAACGTGCGTGG
TGTTTAACCGAATGCAGGTTTCTACCAGGTCGTCTTTCTGCTTTCCGCCATCGGCTCGCCGGCAGAACTT
GAGTACGTCCGCAACGTGTGGACGGAACACGCGGCCGGGCTTGTCTCCCTTCCCTTCCCGGTATCGGTTC
ATGGATTCGGTTAGATGGGAAACCGCCATCAGTACCAGGTCGTAATCCCACACACTGGCCATGCCGGCCG
GCCCTGCGGAAACCTCTACGTGCCCGTCTGGAAGCTCGTAGCGGATCACCTCGCCAGCTCGTCGGTCACG
CTTCGACAGACGGAAAACGGCCACGTCCATGATGCTGCGACTATCGCGGGTGCCCACGTCATAGAGCATC
GGAACGAAAAAATCTGGTTGCTCGTCGCCCTTGGGCGGCTTCCTAATCGACGGCGCACCGGCTGCCGGCG
GTTGCCGGGATTCTTTGCGGATTCGATCAGCGGCCGCTTGCCACGATTCACCGGGGCGTGCTTCTGCCTC
GATGCGTTGCCGCTGGGCGGCCTGCGCGGCCTTCAACTTCTCCACCAGGTCATCACCCAGCGCCGCGCCG
ATTTGTACCGGGCCGGATGGTTTGCGACCGCTCACGCCGATTCCTCGGGCTTGGGGGTTCCAGTGCCATT
GCAGGGCCGGCAGGCAACCCAGCCGCTTACGCCTGGCCAACCGCCCGTTCCTCCACACATGGGGCATTCC
ACGGCGTCGGTGCCTGGTTGTTCTTGATTTTCCATGCCGCCTCCTTTAGCCGCTAAAATTCATCTACTCA
TTTATTCATTTGCTCATTTACTCTGGTAGCTGCGCGATGTATTCAGATAGCAGCTCGGTAATGGTCTTGC
CTTGGCGTACCGCGTACATCTTCAGCTTGGTGTGATCCTCCGCCGGCAACTGAAAGTTGACCCGCTTCAT
GGCTGGCGTGTCTGCCAGGCTGGCCAACGTTGCAGCCTTGCTGCTGCGTGCGCTCGGACGGCCGGCACTT
AGCGTGTTTGTGCTTTTGCTCATTTTCTCTTTACCTCATTAACTCAAATGAGTTTTGATTTAATTTCAGC
GGCCAGCGCCTGGACCTCGCGGGCAGCGTCGCCCTCGGGTTCTGATTCAAGAACGGTTGTGCCGGCGGCG
GCAGTGCCTGGGTAGCTCACGCGCTGCGTGATACGGGACTCAAGAATGGGCAGCTCGTACCCGGCCAGCG
CCTCGGCAACCTCACCGCCGATGCGCGTGCCTTTGATCGCCCGCGACACGACAAAGGCCGCTTGTAGCCT
TCCATCCGTGACCTCAATGCGCTGCTTAACCAGCTCCACCAGGTCGGCGGTGGCCCATATGTCGTAAGGG
CTTGGCTGCACCGGAATCAGCACGAAGTCGGCTGCCTTGATCGCGGACACAGCCAAGTCCGCCGCCTGGG
GCGCTCCGTCGATCACTACGAAGTCGCGCCGGCCGATGGCCTTCACGTCGCGGTCAATCGTCGGGCGGTC
GATGCCGACAACGGTTAGCGGTTGATCTTCCCGCACGGCCGCCCAATCGCGGGCACTGCCCTGGGGATCG
GAATCGACTAACAGAACATCGGCCCCGGCGAGTTGCAGGGCGCGGGCTAGATGGGTTGCGATGGTCGTCT
TGCCTGACCCGCCTTTCTGGTTAAGTACAGCGATAACCTTCATGCGTTCCCCTTGCGTATTTGTTTATTT
ACTCATCGCATCATATACGCAGCGACCGCATGACGCAAGCTGTTTTACTCAAATACACATCACCTTTTTA
GACGGCGGCGCTCGGTTTCTTCAGCGGCCAAGCTGGCCGGCCAGGCCGCCAGCTTGGCATCAGACAAACC
GGCCAGGATTTCATGCAGCCGCACGGTTGAGACGTGCGCGGGCGGCTCGAACACGTACCCGGCCGCGATC
ATCTCCGCCTCGATCTCTTCGGTAATGAAAAACGGTTCGTCCTGGCCGTCCTGGTGCGGTTTCATGCTTG
TTCCTCTTGGCGTTCATTCTCGGCGGCCGCCAGGGCGTCGGCCTCGGTCAATGCGTCCTAGGCACCGCGC
CGCCTGGCCTCGGTGGGCGTCACTTCCTCGCTGCGCTCAAGTGCGCGGTACAGGGTCGAGCGATGCACGC
CAAGCAGTGCAGCCGCCTCTTTCACGGTGCGGCCTTCCTGGTCGATCAGCTCGCGGGCGTGCGCGATCTG
TGCCGGGGTGAGGGTAGGGCGGGGGCCAAACTTCACGCCTCGGGCCTTGGCGGCCTCGCGCCCGCTCCGG
GTGCGGTCGATGATTAGGGAACGCTCGAACTCGGCAATGCCGGCGAACACGGTCAACACCATGCGGCCGG
CCGGCGTGGTGGTGTCGGCCCACGGCTCTGCCAGGCTACGCAGGCCCGCGCCGGCCTCCTGGATGCGCTC
GGCAATGTCCAGTAGGTCGCGGGTGCTGCGGGCCAGGCGGTCTAGCCTGGTCACTGTCACAACGTCGCCA
GGGCGTAGGTGGTCAAGCATCCTGGCCAGCTCCGGGCGGTCGCGCCTGGTGCCGGTGATCTTCTCGGAAA
ACAGCTTGGTGCAGCCGGCCGCGTGCAGTTCGGCCCGTTGGTTGGTCAAGTCCTGGTCGTCGGTGCTGAC
GCGGGCATAGCCCAGCAGGCCAGCGGCGGCGCTCTTGTTCATGGCGTAATGTCTCCGGTTCTAGTCGCAA
GTATTCTACTTTATGCGACTAAAACACGCGACAAGAAAACGCCAGGAAAAGGGCAGGGCGGCAGCCTGTC
GCGTAACTTAGGACTTGTGCGACATGTCGTTTTCAGAAGACGGCTGCACTGAACGTCAGAAGCCGACTGC
ACTATAGCAGCGGAGGGGTTGGATCAAAGTACTTTGATCCCGAGGGGAACCCTGTGGTTGGCATGCACAT
ACAAATGGACGAACGGATAAACCTTTTCACGCCCTTTTAAATATCCGATTATTCTAATAAACGCTCTTTT
CTCTTAGGTTTACCCGCCAATATATCCTGTCAAACACTGATAGTTTAAACTGAAGGCGGGAAACGACAAT
CTGATCCAAGCTCAAGCTGCTCTAGCATTCGCCATTCAGGCTGCGCAACTGTTGGGAAGGGCGATCGGTG
CGGGCCTCTTCGCTATTACGCCAGCTGGCGAAAGGGGGATGTGCTGCAAGGCGATTAAGTTGGGTAACGC
CAGGGTTTTCCCAGTCACGACGTTGTAAAACGACGGCCAGTGCCAAGCTTGCATGCCTGCAGTGCAGCGT
GACCCGGTCGTGCCCCTCTCTAGAGATAATGAGCATTGCATGTCTAAGTTATAAAAAATTACCACATATT
TTTTTTGTCACACTTGTTTGAAGTGCAGTTTATCTATCTTTATACATATATTTAAACTTTACTCTACGAA
TAATATAATCTATAGTACTACAATAATATCAGTGTTTTAGAGAATCATATAAATGAACAGTTAGACATGG
TCTAAAGGACAATTGAGTATTTTGACAACAGGACTCTACAGTTTTATCTTTTTAGTGTGCATGTGTTCTC
CTTTTTTTTTGCAAATAGCTTCACCTATATAATACTTCATCCATTTTATTAGTACATCCATTTAGGGTTT
AGGGTTAATGGTTTTTATAGACTAATTTTTTTAGTACATCTATTTTATTCTATTTTAGCCTCTAAATTAA
GAAAACTAAAACTCTATTTTAGTTTTTTTATTTAATAATTTAGATATAAAATAGAATAAAATAAAGTGAC
TAAAAATTAAACAAATACCCTTTAAGAAATTAAAAAAACTAAGGAAACATTTTTCTTGTTTCGAGTAGAT
AATGCCAGCCTGTTAAACGCCGTCGACGAGTCTAACGGACACCAACCAGCGAACCAGCAGCGTCGCGTCG
GGCCAAGCGAAGCAGACGGCACGGCATCTCTGTCGCTGCCTCTGGACCCCTCTCGAGAGTTCCGCTCCAC
CGTTGGACTTGCTCCGCTGTCGGCATCCAGAAATTGCGTGGCGGAGCGGCAGACGTGAGCCGGCACGGCA
GGCGGCCTCCTCCTCCTCTCACGGCACCGGCAGCTACGGGGGATTCCTTTCCCACCGCTCCTTCGCTTTC
CCTTCCTCGCCCGCCGTAATAAATAGACACCCCCTCCACACCCTCTTTCCCCAACCTCGTGTTGTTCGGA
GCGCACACACACACAACCAGATCTCCCCCAAATCCACCCGTCGGCACCTCCGCTTCAAGGTACGCCGCTC
GTCCCCCCCCCCCCCCCCCTCTCTACCTTCTCTAGATCGGCGTTCCGGTCCATGGTTAGGGCCCGGTAGT
TCTACTTCTGTTCATGTTTGTGTTAGATCCGTGTTTGTGTTAGATCCGTGCTGCTAGCGTTCGTACACGG
ATGCGACCTGTACGTCAGACACGTTCTGATTGCTAACTTGCCAGTGTTTCTCTTTGGGGAATCCTGGGAT
GGCTCTAGCCGTTCCGCAGACGGGATCGATTTCATGATTTTTTTTGTTTCGTTGCATAGGGTTTGGTTTG
CCCTTTTCCTTTATTTCAATATATGCCGTGCACTTGTTTGTCGGGTCATCTTTTCATGCTTTTTTTTGTC
TTGGTTGTGATGATGTGGTCTGGTTGGGCGGTCGTTCTAGATCGGAGTAGAATTAATTCTGTTTCAAACT
ACCTGGTGGATTTATTAATTTTGGATCTGTATGTGTGTGCCATACATATTCATAGTTACGAATTGAAGAT
GATGGATGGAAATATCGATCTAGGATAGGTATACATGTTGATGCGGGTTTTACTGATGCATATACAGAGA
TGCTTTTTGTTCGCTTGGTTGTGATGATGTGGTGTGGTTGGGCGGTCGTTCATTCGTTCTAGATCGGAGT
AGAATACTGTTTCAAACTACCTGGTGTATTTATTAATTTTGGAACTGTATGTGTGTGTCATACATCTTCA
TAGTTACGAGTTTAAGATGGATGGAAATATCGATCTAGGATAGGTATACATGTTGATGTGGGTTTTACTG
ATGCATATACATGATGGCATATGCAGCATCTATTCATATGCTCTAACCTTGAGTACCTATCTATTATAAT
AAACAAGTATGTTTTATAATTATTTTGATCTTGATATACTTGGATGATGGCATATGCAGCAGCTATATGT
GGATTTTTTTAGCCCTGCCTTCATACGCTATTTATTTGCTTGGTACTGTTTCTTTTGTCGATGCTCACCC
TGTTGTTTGGTGTTACTTCTGCAGGTCGACTCTAGAGGATCCCCTCGAGGCGCGCCAAGCTATCAAACAA
GTTTGTACAAAAAAGCAGGCTCCGATGAAACGGACAGCCGACGGAAGCGAGTTCGAGTCACCAAAGAAGA
AGCGGAAAGTCTCTGAGGTGGAGTTTTCCCACGAGTACTGGATGAGACATGCCCTGACCCTGGCCAAGAG
GGCACGGGATGAGAGGGAGGTGCCTGTGGGAGCCGTGCTGGTGCTGAACAATAGAGTGATCGGCGAGGGC
TGGAACAGAGCCATCGGCCTGCACGACCCAACAGCCCATGCCGAAATTATGGCCCTGAGACAGGGCGGCC
TGGTCATGCAGAACTACAGACTGATTGACGCCACCCTGTACGTGACATTCGAGCCTTGCGTGATGTGCGC
CGGCGCCATGATCCACTCTAGGATCGGCCGCGTGGTGTTTGGCGTGAGGAACTCAAAAAGAGGCGCCGCA
GGCTCCCTGATGAACGTGCTGAACTACCCCGGCATGAATCACCGCGTCGAAATTACCGAGGGAATCCTGG
CAGATGAATGTGCCGCCCTGCTGTGCGATTTCTATCGGATGCCTAGACAGGTGTTCAATGCTCAGAAGAA
GGCCCAGAGCTCCATCAACTCCGGAGGATCTAGCGGAGGCTCCTCTGGCTCTGAGACACCTGGCACAAGC
GAGAGCGCAACACCTGAAAGCAGCGGGGGCAGCAGCGGGGGGTCAACCATGGATTACAAGGACCACGACG
GGGATTACAAGGACCACGACATTGATTACAAGGATGATGATGACAAGATGGCTCCGAAGAAGAAGAGGAA
GGTTGGCATCCACGGGGTGCCAGCTGCTGACAAGAAGTACTCGATCGGCCTCGCTATTGGGACTAACTCT
GTTGGCTGGGCCGTGATCACCGACGAGTACAAGGTGCCCTCAAAGAAGTTCAAGGTCCTGGGCAACACCG
ATCGGCATTCCATCAAGAAGAATCTCATTGGCGCTCTCCTGTTCGACAGCGGCGAGACGGCTGAGGCTAC
GCGGCTCAAGCGCACCGCCCGCAGGCGGTACACGCGCAGGAAGAATCGCATCTGCTACCTGCAGGAGATT
TTCTCCAACGAGATGGCGAAGGTTGACGATTCTTTCTTCCACAGGCTGGAGGAGTCATTCCTCGTGGAGG
AGGATAAGAAGCACGAGCGGCATCCAATCTTCGGCAACATTGTCGACGAGGTTGCCTACCACGAGAAGTA
CCCTACGATCTACCATCTGCGGAAGAAGCTCGTGGACTCCACAGATAAGGCGGACCTCCGCCTGATCTAC
CTCGCTCTGGCCCACATGATTAAGTTCAGGGGCCATTTCCTGATCGAGGGGGATCTCAACCCGGACAATA
GCGATGTTGACAAGCTGTTCATCCAGCTCGTGCAGACGTACAACCAGCTCTTCGAGGAGAACCCCATTAA
TGCGTCAGGCGTCGACGCGAAGGCTATCCTGTCCGCTAGGCTCTCGAAGTCTCGGCGCCTCGAGAACCTG
ATCGCCCAGCTGCCGGGCGAGAAGAAGAACGGCCTGTTCGGGAATCTCATTGCGCTCAGCCTGGGGCTCA
CGCCCAACTTCAAGTCGAATTTCGATCTCGCTGAGGACGCCAAGCTGCAGCTCTCCAAGGACACATACGA
CGATGACCTGGATAACCTCCTGGCCCAGATCGGCGATCAGTACGCGGACCTGTTCCTCGCTGCCAAGAAT
CTGTCGGACGCCATCCTCCTGTCTGATATTCTCAGGGTGAACACCGAGATTACGAAGGCTCCGCTCTCAG
CCTCCATGATCAAGCGCTACGACGAGCACCATCAGGATCTGACCCTCCTGAAGGCGCTGGTCAGGCAGCA
GCTCCCCGAGAAGTACAAGGAGATCTTCTTCGATCAGTCGAAGAACGGCTACGCTGGGTACATTGACGGC
GGGGCCTCTCAGGAGGAGTTCTACAAGTTCATCAAGCCGATTCTGGAGAAGATGGACGGCACGGAGGAGC
TGCTGGTGAAGCTCAATCGCGAGGACCTCCTGAGGAAGCAGCGGACATTCGATAACGGCAGCATCCCACA
CCAGATTCATCTCGGGGAGCTGCACGCTATCCTGAGGAGGCAGGAGGACTTCTACCCTTTCCTCAAGGAT
AACCGCGAGAAGATCGAGAAGATTCTGACTTTCAGGATCCCGTACTACGTCGGCCCACTCGCTAGGGGCA
ACTCCCGCTTCGCTTGGATGACCCGCAAGTCAGAGGAGACGATCACGCCGTGGAACTTCGAGGAGGTGGT
CGACAAGGGCGCTAGCGCTCAGTCGTTCATCGAGAGGATGACGAATTTCGACAAGAACCTGCCAAATGAG
AAGGTGCTCCCTAAGCACTCGCTCCTGTACGAGTACTTCACAGTCTACAACGAGCTGACTAAGGTGAAGT
ATGTGACCGAGGGCATGAGGAAGCCGGCTTTCCTGTCTGGGGAGCAGAAGAAGGCCATCGTGGACCTCCT
GTTCAAGACCAACCGGAAGGTCACGGTTAAGCAGCTCAAGGAGGACTACTTCAAGAAGATTGAGTGCTTC
GATTCGGTCGAGATCTCTGGCGTTGAGGACCGCTTCAACGCCTCCCTGGGGACCTACCACGATCTCCTGA
AGATCATTAAGGATAAGGACTTCCTGGACAACGAGGAGAATGAGGATATCCTCGAGGACATTGTGCTGAC
ACTCACTCTGTTCGAGGACCGGGAGATGATCGAGGAGCGCCTGAAGACTTACGCCCATCTCTTCGATGAC
AAGGTCATGAAGCAGCTCAAGAGGAGGAGGTACACCGGCTGGGGGAGGCTGAGCAGGAAGCTCATCAACG
GCATTCGGGACAAGCAGTCCGGGAAGACGATCCTCGACTTCCTGAAGAGCGATGGCTTCGCGAACCGCAA
TTTCATGCAGCTGATTCACGATGACAGCCTCACATTCAAGGAGGATATCCAGAAGGCTCAGGTGAGCGGC
CAGGGGGACTCGCTGCACGAGCATATCGCGAACCTCGCTGGCTCGCCAGCTATCAAGAAGGGGATTCTGC
AGACCGTGAAGGTTGTGGACGAGCTGGTGAAGGTCATGGGCAGGCACAAGCCTGAGAACATCGTCATTGA
GATGGCCCGGGAGAATCAGACCACGCAGAAGGGCCAGAAGAACTCACGCGAGAGGATGAAGAGGATCGAG
GAGGGCATTAAGGAGCTGGGGTCCCAGATCCTCAAGGAGCACCCGGTGGAGAACACGCAGCTGCAGAATG
AGAAGCTCTACCTGTACTACCTCCAGAATGGCCGCGATATGTATGTGGACCAGGAGCTGGATATTAACAG
GCTCAGCGATTACGACGTCGATCATATCGTTCCACAGTCATTCCTGAAGGATGACTCCATTGACAACAAG
GTCCTCACCAGGTCGGACAAGAACCGGGGCAAGTCTGATAATGTTCCTTCAGAGGAGGTCGTTAAGAAGA
TGAAGAACTACTGGCGCCAGCTCCTGAATGCCAAGCTGATCACGCAGCGGAAGTTCGATAACCTCACAAA
GGCTGAGAGGGGCGGGCTCTCTGAGCTGGACAAGGCGGGCTTCATCAAGAGGCAGCTGGTCGAGACACGG
CAGATCACTAAGCACGTTGCGCAGATTCTCGACTCACGGATGAACACTAAGTACGATGAGAATGACAAGC
TGATCCGCGAGGTGAAGGTCATCACCCTGAAGTCAAAGCTCGTCTCCGACTTCAGGAAGGATTTCCAGTT
CTACAAGGTTCGGGAGATCAACAATTACCACCATGCCCATGACGCGTACCTGAACGCGGTGGTCGGCACA
GCTCTGATCAAGAAGTACCCAAAGCTCGAGAGCGAGTTCGTGTACGGGGACTACAAGGTTTACGATGTGA
GGAAGATGATCGCCAAGTCGGAGCAGGAGATTGGCAAGGCTACCGCCAAGTACTTCTTCTACTCTAACAT
TATGAATTTCTTCAAGACAGAGATCACTCTGGCCAATGGCGAGATCCGGAAGCGCCCCCTCATCGAGACG
AACGGCGAGACGGGGGAGATCGTGTGGGACAAGGGCAGGGATTTCGCGACCGTCAGGAAGGTTCTCTCCA
TGCCACAAGTGAATATCGTCAAGAAGACAGAGGTCCAGACTGGCGGGTTCTCTAAGGAGTCAATTCTGCC
TAAGCGGAACAGCGACAAGCTCATCGCCCGCAAGAAGGACTGGGATCCGAAGAAGTACGGCGGGTTCGAC
AGCCCCACTGTGGCCTACTCGGTCCTGGTTGTGGCGAAGGTTGAGAAGGGCAAGTCCAAGAAGCTCAAGA
GCGTGAAGGAGCTGCTGGGGATCACGATTATGGAGCGCTCCAGCTTCGAGAAGAACCCGATCGATTTCCT
GGAGGCGAAGGGCTACAAGGAGGTGAAGAAGGACCTGATCATTAAGCTCCCCAAGTACTCACTCTTCGAG
CTGGAGAACGGCAGGAAGCGGATGCTGGCTTCCGCTGGCGAGCTGCAGAAGGGGAACGAGCTGGCTCTGC
CGTCCAAGTATGTGAACTTCCTCTACCTGGCCTCCCACTACGAGAAGCTCAAGGGCAGCCCCGAGGACAA
CGAGCAGAAGCAGCTGTTCGTCGAGCAGCACAAGCATTACCTCGACGAGATCATTGAGCAGATTTCCGAG
TTCTCCAAGCGCGTGATCCTGGCCGACGCGAATCTGGATAAGGTCCTCTCCGCGTACAACAAGCACCGCG
ACAAGCCAATCAGGGAGCAGGCTGAGAATATCATTCATCTCTTCACCCTGACGAACCTCGGCGCCCCTGC
TGCTTTCAAGTACTTCGACACAACTATCGATCGCAAGAGGTACACAAGCACTAAGGAGGTCCTGGACGCG
ACCCTCATCCACCAGTCGATTACCGGCCTCTACGAGACGCGCATCGACCTGTCTCAGCTCGGGGGCGACA
AGCGGCCAGCGGCGACGAAGAAGGCGGGGCAGGCGAAGAAGAAGAAGTGAGCTCAGAGCTTTCGTTCGTA
TCATCGGTTTCGACAACGTTCGTCAAGTTCAATGCATCAGTTTCATTGCGCACACACCAGAATCCTACTG
AGTTTGAGTATTATGGCATTGGGAAAACTGTTTTTCTTGTACCATTTGTTGTGCTTGTAATTTACTGTGT
TTTTTATTCGGTTTTCGCTATCGAACTGTGAAATGGAAATGGATGGAGAAGAGTTAATGAATGATATGGT
CCTTTTGTTCATTCTCAAATTAATATTATTTGTTTTTTCTCTTATTTGTTGTGTGTTGAATTTGAAATTA
TAAGAGATATGCAAACATTTTGTTTTGAGTAAAAATGTGTCAAATCGTGGCCTCTAATGACCGAAGTTAA
TATGAGGAGTAAAACACTTGTAGTTGTACCATTATGCTTATTCACTAGGCAACAAATATATTTTCAGACC
TAGAAAAGCTGCAAATGTTACTGAATACAAGTATGTCCTCTTGTGTTTTAGACATTTATGAACTTTCCTT
TATGTAATTTTCCAGAATCCTTGTCAGATTCTAATCATTGCTTTATAATTATAGTTATACTCATGGATTT
GTAGTTGAGTATGAAAATATTTTTTAATGCATTTTATGACTTGCCAATTGTTCCGGAACTCTAGATAAGC
TTACCGGAAAGGGCGAATTCGCAACTTTGTATACAAAAGTTGCCCCATGGCGTTCCCTCTAGATAACGCA
GGATCCTAAAGGGATCTTTAAACATACGAACAGATCACTTAAAGTTCTTCTGAAGCAACTTAAAGTTATC
AGGCATGCATGGATCTTGGAGGAATCAGATGTGCAGTCAGGGACCATAGCACAGGACAGGCGTCTTCTAC
TGGTGCTACCAGCAAATGCTGGAAGCCGGGAACACTGGGTACGTTGGAAACCACGTGATGTGGAGTAAGA
TAAACTGTAGGAGAAAAGCATTTCGTAGTGGGCCATGAAGCCTTTCAGGACATGTATTGCAGTATGGGCC
GGCCCATTACGCAATTGGACGACAACAAAGACTAGTATTAGTACCACCTCGGCTATCCACATAGATCAAA
GCTGGTTTAAAAGAGTTGTGCAGATGATCCGTGGCAGAGACCGGCGCCGCTACAGGGCGCGTCCCATTCG
CCATTCAGGCTGCGCAACTGTTGGGAAGGGCGATCGGTGCGGGCCTCTTCGCTATTACGCCAGCTGGCGA
AAGGGGGATGTGCTGCAAGGCGATTAAGTTGGGTAACGCCAGGGTTTTCCCAGTCACGACGTTGTAAAAC
GACGGCCAGTGAGCGCGCGTAATACGACTCACTATAGGGCGAATTGGGTACCGGGCCCCCCCTCGAGGTC
CTCCAGCTTTTGTTCCCTTTAGTGAGGGTTAATTGCGCGCTTGGCGTAATCATGGTCATAGCTGTTTCCT
GTGTGAAATTGTTATCCGCTCACAATTCCACACAACATACGAGCCGGAAGCATAAAGTGTAAAGCCTGGG
GTGCCTAATGAGTGAGCTAACTCACATTAATTGCGTTGCGCTCACTGCCCGCTTTCCACCGGTGGTCTCT
GTTTTAGAGCTAGAAATAGCAAGTTAAAATAAGGCTAGTCCGTTATCAACTTGAAAAAGTGGCACCGAGT
CGGTGCTTTTTTTGTCCCTTCGAAGGGCAATTCTGCAGATATCCATCACACTGGCGGCCGCTCGAGGTCG
AGGGTATCGATAAGCTTGAATTCGACCCAGCTTTCTTGTACAAAGTGGTTCGATAATTCTTAATTAACTA
GTTCTAGAGCGGCCGCCACCGCGGTGGAGCTCGAATTTCCCCGATCGTTCAAACATTTGGCAATAAAGTT
TCTTAAGATTGAATCCTGTTGCCGGTCTTGCGATGATTATCATATAATTTCTGTTGAATTACGTTAAGCA
TGTAATAATTAACATGTAATGCATGACGTTATTTATGAGATGGGTTTTTATGATTAGAGTCCCGCAATTA
TACATTTAATACGCGATAGAAAACAAAATATAGCGCGCAAACTAGGATAAATTATCGCGCGCGGTGTCAT
CTATGTTACTAGATCGGGAATTCGTAATCATGTCATAGCTGTTTCCTGTGTGAAATTGTTATCCGCTCAC
AATTCCACACAACATACGAGCCGGAAGCATAAAGTGTAAAGCCTGGGGTGCCTAATGAGTGAGCTAACTC
ACATTAATTGCGTTGCGCTCACTGCCCGCTTTCCAGTCGGGAAACCTGTCGTGCCAGCTGCATTAATGAA
TCGGCCAACGCGCGGGGAGAGGCGGTTTGCGTATTGGCTAGAGCAGCTTGCCAACATGGTGGAGCACGAC
ACTCTCGTCTACTCCAAGAATATCAAAGATACAGTCTCAGAAGACCAAAGGGCTATTGAGACTTTTCAAC
AAAGGGTAATATCGGGAAACCTCCTCGGATTCCATTGCCCAGCTATCTGTCACTTCATCAAAAGGACAGT
AGAAAAGGAAGGTGGCACCTACAAATGCCATCATTGCGATAAAGGAAAGGCTATCGTTCAAGATGCCTCT
GCCGACAGTGGTCCCAAAGATGGACCCCCACCCACGAGGAGCATCGTGGAAAAAGAAGACGTTCCAACCA
CGTCTTCAAAGCAAGTGGATTGATGTGAACATGGTGGAGCACGACACTCTCGTCTACTCCAAGAATATCA
AAGATACAGTCTCAGAAGACCAAAGGGCTATTGAGACTTTTCAACAAAGGGTAATATCGGGAAACCTCCT
CGGATTCCATTGCC
Features (pLannotate 1.2.2; 43 found; start..end, strand, type, name):
      1..174     +  promoter       35SPPDK promoter (fragment): hybrid promoter consisting of the cauliflower mosaic virus 35S enhancer fused to the maize C4PPDK basal promoter (Yoo et al., 2007)
    173..219     +  promoter       minimal CaMV 35S promoter: minimal 35S promoter from cauliflower mosaic virus
    294..1319    +  CDS            HygR: hygromycin B phosphotransferase confers resistance to hygromycin
   1360..1534    +  polyA_signal   CaMV poly(A) signal: cauliflower mosaic virus polyadenylation signal
   1612..1636    -  misc_feature   LB T-DNA repeat: left border repeat from nopaline C58 T-DNA
   1968..2081    -  CDS            yghO (fragment) (sequence partly withheld): YGHO_ECOLI - Experimental evidence at transcript level: Swiss-Prot protein existence level 2. From Escherichia coli (strain K12).
   2080..3057    +  CDS            insH10 (sequence withheld): INH10_ECOLI - Protein inferred from homology: Swiss-Prot protein existence level 3. Involved in the transposition of the insertion sequence IS5. From Escherichia coli (strain K12).
   3260..4054    +  CDS            KanR: aminoglycoside phosphotransferase; aphA-3; confers resistance to kanamycin
   4141..4729    +  rep_origin     ori: high-copy-number ColE1/pMB1/pBR322/pUC origin of replication
   4915..5055    -  misc_feature   bom: basis of mobility region from pBR322
   5157..5196    -  CDS            rop (fragment): Rop protein, which maintains plasmids at low copy number; rop
   5399..5593    -  rep_origin     pVS1 oriV: origin of replication for the Pseudomonas plasmid pVS1 (Heeb et al., 2000)
   5659..6732    -  CDS            pVS1 RepA: replication protein from the Pseudomonas plasmid pVS1 (Heeb et al., 2000)
   7161..7790    -  CDS            pVS1 StaA: stability protein from the Pseudomonas plasmid pVS1 (Heeb et al., 2000)
   8344..8745    -  CDS            Y4CG_SINFN (fragment): Protein inferred from homology: Swiss-Prot protein existence level 3. From Sinorhizobium fredii (strain NBRC 101917 / NGR234).
   9085..9109    -  misc_feature   RB T-DNA repeat: right border repeat from nopaline C58 T-DNA
   9175..9329    -  CDS            lacZα (fragment): LacZα fragment of β-galactosidase; lacZ fragment
   9344..11341   +  promoter       Ubi promoter: maize polyubiquitin gene promoter
  11384..11408   +  protein_bind   attB1: mutant version of attB; recombination site for the Gateway® BP reaction BP Clonase™
  11469..11960   +  CDS            tadA: TADA_ECOLI - Also known as yfhC. Experimental evidence at protein level: Swiss-Prot protein existence level 1. Catalyzes the deamination of adenosine to inosine at the wobble position 34 of tRNA(Arg2). Essential for cell viability. From Escherichia coli (strain K12).
  12111..12130   +  CDS            2xFLAG (fragment): two tandem FLAG® epitope tags
  12186..16286   +  CDS            cas9: CAS9_STRP1 - Also known as csn1 From Streptococcus pyogenes serotype M1.
  16344..16967   +  terminator     E9 terminator: terminator and polyadenylation signal from the pea rbcS-E9 gene
  17009..17029   +  protein_bind   attB5: mutant version of attB; core recombination site for the Gateway® BP reaction BP Clonase™
  17066..17443   +  promoter       OsU3 promoter: Oryza sativa (rice) snRNA U3 promoter
  17451..17469   -  rep_origin     f1 ori (fragment): f1 bacteriophage origin of replication; arrow indicates direction of (+) strand synthesis
  17474..17629   -  CDS            lacZα (fragment): LacZα fragment of β-galactosidase; lacZ fragment
  17637..17655   +  promoter       T7 promoter: promoter for bacteriophage T7 RNA polymerase
  17664..17687   -  misc_feature   MCS (fragment): pBluescript multiple cloning site
  17703..17721   -  promoter       T3 promoter: promoter for bacteriophage T3 RNA polymerase
  17764..17786   -  protein_bind   lac operator (fragment): The lac repressor binds to the lac operator to inhibit transcription in E. coli. This inhibition can be relieved by adding lactose or isopropyl-β-D-thiogalactopyranoside (IPTG). lac repressor encoded by lacI
  17790..17820   -  promoter       lac promoter: promoter for the E. coli lac operon
  17835..17856   -  protein_bind   CAP binding site: CAP binding activates transcription in the presence of cAMP. E. coli catabolite activator protein
  17898..17973   +  misc_RNA       gRNA scaffold: guide RNA scaffold for the Streptococcus pyogenes CRISPR/Cas9 system
  18028..18056   -  misc_feature   MCS (fragment): pBluescript multiple cloning site
  18062..18086   -  protein_bind   attB2: mutant version of attB; recombination site for the Gateway® BP reaction BP Clonase™
  18104..18139   -  misc_feature   MCS (fragment): pBluescript multiple cloning site
  18150..18402   +  terminator     NOS terminator: nopaline synthase terminator and poly(A) signal
  18441..18463   -  protein_bind   lac operator (fragment): The lac repressor binds to the lac operator to inhibit transcription in E. coli. This inhibition can be relieved by adding lactose or isopropyl-β-D-thiogalactopyranoside (IPTG). lac repressor encoded by lacI
  18467..18497   -  promoter       lac promoter: promoter for the E. coli lac operon
  18512..18533   -  protein_bind   CAP binding site: CAP binding activates transcription in the presence of cAMP. E. coli catabolite activator protein
  18546..18634   -  CDS            lacI (fragment): lac repressor; lacI; The lac repressor binds to the lac operator to inhibit transcription in E. coli. This inhibition can be relieved by adding lactose or isopropyl-β-D-thiogalactopyranoside (IPTG).
  18724..19101   +  promoter       CaMV 35S promoter (enhanced) (fragment): cauliflower mosaic virus 35S promoter with a duplicated enhancer region
