[The description below was written by a language model from this plasmid's Addgene catalogue record and pLannotate feature annotations shown in this document.]
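Description:
pYPQAT34 is a 19.1 kb all-in-one binary T-DNA vector for adenine (A-to-G) base editing in monocot plants, delivered by Agrobacterium-mediated transformation. The backbone outside the T-DNA borders carries a kanamycin resistance gene (aphA-3 type), a high-copy ColE1/pUC-type origin with the pBR322 bom region for propagation in E. coli, and the pVS1 oriV, RepA and StaA functions that provide replication and stable maintenance in Agrobacterium. The annotation also picks up an IS5 transposase (insH) and a flanking E. coli gene fragment between the left border and KanR, which suggests an insertion sequence in the sequenced backbone; it lies outside the T-DNA.

Between the nopaline-type right and left border repeats sit three units. The maize ubiquitin (ZmUbi1) promoter drives a fusion of the evolved E. coli TadA deaminase (TadA8e, per the insert name) to the SpCas9 D10A nickase, with NLS and FLAG epitope tags, terminated by the pea rbcS-E9 terminator. The nickase targets NGG-PAM sites and nicks the non-edited strand, while the deaminase converts adenosine to inosine on the displaced strand, giving an A-to-G change. Downstream, the rice OsU3 snRNA promoter is separated from the SpCas9 gRNA scaffold by a lac promoter/lacZα fragment, which appears to be a placeholder replaced when a protospacer is cloned, although the record does not state the cloning method. Remnant attB1, attB5 and attB2 sites indicate assembly by multisite Gateway recombination. An enhanced CaMV 35S promoter drives the hygromycin phosphotransferase gene with a CaMV poly(A) signal for selecting transformed plant tissue. The vector belongs to a CRISPR toolbox intended for large-scale screens in plants.
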