Addgene plasmid #223406: pYPQAT34
Purpose: T-DNA vector for SpCas9-D10A based A-to-G base editing for monocot plants; NGG PAM; SpCas9D10A-ABE was driven by ZmUbi1 and the sgRNA was driven by OsU3 promoter; Hygromycin for plants selection.
Depositing lab: Yiping Qi. Depositing organization: University of Maryland, College Park. Publication: A comprehensive all-in-one CRISPR toolbox for large-scale screens in plants. Cheng Y, Li G, Qi A, Mandlik R, Pan C, Wang D, Ge S, Qi Y. Plant Cell. 2025 Apr 9:koaf081. doi: 10.1093/plcell/koaf081. PubMed 40202185.
Backbone
  Vector backbone: pYPQ166-ABE8e
  Vector type: Plant Expression, CRISPR
  Selectable markers: Hygromycin
Growth in bacteria
  Bacterial resistance: Kanamycin, 50 μg/mL
  Growth temperature: 37°C
  Growth strain: DH5alpha
  Copy number: High Copy
Gene/Insert
  Gene/Insert name: ZmUbi-ecTadA8e-SpCas9-D10A-OsU3-gRNA scaffold
  Tag / fusion protein: NLS; 3x FLAG
Terms and licenses: Academic/Nonprofit Terms; Industry Terms: Not Available to Industry
How to cite: pYPQAT34 was a gift from Yiping Qi (Addgene plasmid # 223406 ; http://n2t.net/addgene:223406 ; RRID:Addgene_223406)
